>Addgene plasmid #79148 | pEF6-myc-TBC1D15 | addgene full sequence | sequence record 314172 | Addgene NGS Result
GGCTCCGGTGCCCGTCAGTGGGCAGAGCGCACATCGCCCACAGTCCCCGAGAAGTTGGGGGGAGGGGTCG
GCAATTGAACCGGTGCCTAGAGAAGGTGGCGCGGGGTAAACTGGGAAAGTGATGTCGTGTACTGGCTCCG
CCTTTTTCCCGAGGGTGGGGGAGAACCGTATATAAGTGCAGTAGTCGCCGTGAACGTTCTTTTTCGCAAC
GGGTTTGCCGCCAGAACACAGGTAAGTGCCGTGTGTGGTTCCCGCGGGCCTGGCCTCTTTACGGGTTATG
GCCCTTGCGTGCCTTGAATTACTTCCACCTGGCTGCAGTACGTGATTCTTGATCCCGAGCTTCGGGTTGG
AAGTGGGTGGGAGAGTTCGAGGCCTTGCGCTTAAGGAGCCCCTTCGCCTCGTGCTTGAGTTGAGGCCTGG
CCTGGGCGCTGGGGCCGCCGCGTGCGAATCTGGTGGCACCTTCGCGCCTGTCTCGCTGCTTTCGATAAGT
CTCTAGCCATTTAAAATTTTTGATGACCTGCTGCGACGCTTTTTTTCTGGCAAGATAGTCTTGTAAATGC
GGGCCAAGATCTGCACACTGGTATTTCGGTTTTTGGGGCCGCGGGCGGCGACGGGGCCCGTGCGTCCCAG
CGCACATGTTCGGCGAGGCGGGGCCTGCGAGCGCGGCCACCGAGAATCGGACGGGGGTAGTCTCAAGCTG
GCCGGCCTGCTCTGGTGCCTGGCCTCGCGCCGCCGTGTATCGCCCCGCCCTGGGCGGCAAGGCTGGCCCG
GTCGGCACCAGTTGCGTGAGCGGAAAGATGGCCGCTTCCCGGCCCTGCTGCAGGGAGCTCAAAATGGAGG
ACGCGGCGCTCGGGAGAGCGGGCGGGTGAGTCACCCACACAAAGGAAAAGGGCCTTTCCGTCCTCAGCCG
TCGCTTCATGTGACTCCACGGAGTACCGGGCGCCGTCCAGGCACCTCGATTAGTTCTCGAGCTTTTGGAG
TACGTCGTCTTTAGGTTGGGGGGAGGGGTTTTATGCGATGGAGTTTCCCCACACTGAGTGGGTGGAGACT
GAAGTTAGGCCAGCTTGGCACTTGATGTAATTCTCCTTGGAATTTGCCCTTTTTGAGTTTGGATCTTGGT
TCATTCTCAAGCCTCAGACAGTGGTTCAAAGTTTTTTTCTTCCATTTCAGGTGTCGTGAGGAATTAGCTT
GGTACTAATACGACTCACTATAGGGAGACCCAAGCTGGCTAGGTAAGCTTGGTACCGAGCTCGGATCCAC
TAGTCCAGTGTGGTGGAATTGCCCTTGGAATTCGCCGCCGCCATGGAACAAAAACTCATCTCAGAAGAGG
ATCTGGCGGCGGCGGGTGTTGTGAGCGGGAAGATTATATATGAACAAGAAGGAGTATATATTCACTCATC
TTGCGGAAAGGCAAATGACCAAGACAGCTTGATTTCAGGAATATTGCGTGTTTTAGAAAAGGATGCTGAA
GTAATAGTGGACTGGAGACCATTGGATGATGCATTAGATTCTTCCAGTATTCTGTGTGCTGGAAAGGACT
CCAGCTCAGTCGTAGAGTGGACTCAGGCTCCAAAGGAAAGAGCTCATCGGGGGTCGGACCAGCAGAGCAG
CTATGAAGCGGAGTGGGACATGGTTACTACAGTGTCCTTTAAGAAGAAACCACACACCAATGGAGATGCT
CCAGGCCATAGGAACGGGAAAAGCAAATGGTCGTTCCTGTTCAGCCTGGCAGACCTGAAGTCAGTCAAGC
AGAGCAAGGAGGGCATGGGCTGGTCGTACCTGGTCTTCTGCCTGAAGGATGACGTCATGCTGCCTGCCCT
GCACTTCCATCAAGGAGACAGCAAACTGCTGATCGAGTCTCTTGAGAAATACGTGGTATTGTGTGAGTCA
CCACAAGATAGTAGAACACTTCTAGTCAATTGTCAGAATAAGAGTCTCTCACAGTCTTTTGAAAATCTTC
TTGATGAACCAGCATATGGCTTAACACAAAAAATTAAAAAGGATCCTTATACAGCAACCATGGTAGGATT
TTCCAAAGTTACAAACTACATTTTTGACAGTTTGCGAGGCAGCGATCCCTCTACACATCAACGACCACCT
TCAGAAATGGCAGATTTTCTTAGTGACGCTATCCCAGGACTCAAGATAAACCAGCAAGAAGAGCCAGGAT
TTGAAGTCATCACTAGAATTGATTTGGGAGAGCGACCTGTTGTGCAAAGGCGGGAGCCAGTGTCCCTGGA
AGAATGGAACAAGAGCCTTGACCCTGAAGGAAGACTCGTAGCCGTGGAGAGCATGAAGCAAAAGATATTC
AGAGGGGGTCTTAGTCATTCATTAAGAAAGCAAGCATGGAAATTTCTCCTGGGTTATTTTCCTTGGGATA
GTACCAAAGAGGAAAGAACTCAGTTACAAAAACAAAAAACTGATGAGTACTTCAGGATGAAACTGCAGTG
GAAGTCTGTCAGTGAGGCTCAGGAGAAGAGAAACTCACGCCTGAGAGACTACAGAAGTCTGATCGAGAAA
GATGTCAACAGAACAGATCGAACGAACAAGTTTTATGAAGGCCAAGATAACCCAGGGCTGATTCTGCTTC
ACGACATTTTGATGACCTACTGTATGTATGACTTTGATTTAGGATATGTACAAGGAATGAGCGACTTACT
TTCCCCACTTTTGTATGTGATGGAGAATGAAGTGGATGCCTTTTGGTGCTTTGCCTCTTACATGGACCAG
ATGCATCAAAATTTTGAAGAACAAATGCAGGGCATGAAGACGCAGTTAATCCAGTTGAGTACCTTACTCA
GGTTACTGGACAGTGGATTTTGTAGCTATTTAGAATCCCAGGACTCTGGATATCTATATTTTTGCTTCAG
ATGGCTTTTAATCAGATTTAAAAGGGAATTTAGTTTTCTAGATATACTTCGATTATGGGAGGTAATGTGG
ACTGAACTGCCCTGTAAGAATTTTCATCTTCTTCTGTGTTGTGCCATCCTGGAATCAGAAAAGCAACAGA
TAATGGCAAAGCACTATGGCTTCAATGAAATCCTTAAGCACATCAATGAGTTGTCCATGAAGATTGATGT
GGAAGATATACTCTGTAAAGCAGAAGCAATTTCCCTACAGATGGCACAATGCAAGGAATTGCCACAAGCA
GTTTGTGAGATCCTGGGACTTCAGGACAATGAAATTACAACGCCAGATTCCGACACTGATGAAAATGTTG
GCAGCCCTTGTCCTGTATCTGCGTTTCCAAGTAGCACCTTGCCCATCCTTGCTGCCAGTGAAGCCAAAGA
TGACAGTCCAACACAGACATTAGCATCCCCGAATGCCTGCAGATTAACACCTGCATGATCATTTCTCGAG
CCAAGGGCAATTCTGCAGATATCCAGCACAGTGGCGGCCGCTCGAGTCTAGAGGGCCCGCGGTTCGAAGG
TAAGCCTATCCCTAACCCTCTCCTCGGTCTCGATTCTACGCGTACCGGTCATCATCACCATCACCATTGA
GTTTAAACCCGCTGATCAGCCTCGACTGTGCCTTCTAGTTGCCAGCCATCTGTTGTTTGCCCCTCCCCCG
TGCCTTCCTTGACCCTGGAAGGTGCCACTCCCACTGTCCTTTCCTAATAAAATGAGGAAATTGCATCGCA
TTGTCTGAGTAGGTGTCATTCTATTCTGGGGGGTGGGGTGGGGCAGGACAGCAAGGGGGAGGATTGGGAA
GACAATAGCAGGCATGCTGGGGATGCGGTGGGCTCTATGGCTTCTGAGGCGGAAAGAACCAGCTGGGGCT
CTAGGGGGTATCCCC
[124 nt withheld, positions 3796-3919]
C
[91 nt withheld, positions 3921-4011]
A
[49 nt withheld, positions 4013-4061]
CCTTTGACGTTGGAGTCCACGTTCTTT
[37 nt withheld, positions 4089-4125]
ACCCTATCTCGGTCTATTCTTTTGATTTATAAGGGATTTTGCCGATTTCGGCCTATTGGTTAAAAAATGA
GCTGATTTAACAAAAATTTAACGCGAATTAATTCTGTGGAATGTGTGTCAGTTAGGGTGTGGAAAGTCCC
CAGGCTCCCCAGCAGGCAGAAGTATGCAAAGCATGCATCTCAATTAGTCAGCAACCAGGTGTGGAAAGTC
CCCAGGCTCCCCAGCAGGCAGAAGTATGCAAAGCATGCATCTCAATTAGTCAGCAACCATAGTCCCGCCC
CTAACTCCGCCCATCCCGCCCCTAACTCCGCCCAGTTCCGCCCATTCTCCGCCCCATGGCTGACTAATTT
TTTTTATTTATGCAGAGGCCGAGGCCGCCTCTGCCTCTGAGCTATTCCAGAAGTAGTGAGGAGGCTTTTT
TGGAGGCCTAGGCTTTTGCAAAAAGCTCCCGGGAGCTTGTATATCCATTTTCGGATCTGATCAGCACGTG
TTGACAATTAATCATCGGCATAGTATATCGGCATAGTATAATACGACAAGGTGAGGAACTAAACCATGGC
CAAGCCTTTGTCTCAAGAAGAATCCACCCTCATTGAAAGAGCAACGGCTACAATCAACAGCATCCCCATC
TCTGAAGACTACAGCGTCGCCAGCGCAGCTCTCTCTAGCGACGGCCGCATCTTCACTGGTGTCAATGTAT
ATCATTTTACTGGGGGACCTTGTGCAGAACTCGTGGTGCTGGGCACTGCTGCTGCTGCGGCAGCTGGCAA
CCTGACTTGTATCGTCGCGATCGGAAATGAGAACAGGGGCATCTTGAGCCCCTGCGGACGGTGCCGACAG
GTGCTTCTCGATCTGCATCCTGGGATCAAAGCCATAGTGAAGGACAGTGATGGACAGCCGACGGCAGTTG
GGATTCGTGAATTGCTGCCCTCTGGTTATGTGTGGGAGGGCTAAGCACTTCGTGGCCGAGGAGCAGGACT
GACACGTGCTACGAGATTTCGATTCCACCGCCGCCTTCTATGAAAGGTTGGGCTTCGGAATCGTTTTCCG
GGACGCCGGCTGGATGATCCTCCAGCGCGGGGATCTCATGCTGGAGTTCTTCGCCCACCCCAACTTGTTT
ATTGCAGCTTATAATGGTTACAAATAAAGCAATAGCATCACAAATTTCACAAATAAAGCATTTTTTTCAC
TGCATTCTAGTTGTGGTTTGTCCAAACTCATCAATGTATCTTATCATGTCTGTATACCGTCGACCTCTAG
CTAGAGCTTGGCGTAATCATGGTCATAGCTGTTTCCTGTGTGAAATTGTTATCCGCTCACAATTCCACAC
AACATACGAGCCGGAAGCATAAAGTGTAAAGCCTGGGGTGCCTAATGAGTGAGCTAACTCACATTAATTG
CGTTGCGCTCACTGCCCGCTTTCCAGTCGGGAAACCTGTCGTGCCAGCTGCATTAATGAATCGGCCAACG
CGCGGGGAGAGGCGGTTTGCGTATTGGGCGCTCTTCCGCTTCCTCGCTCACTGACTCGCTGCGCTCGGTC
GTTCGGCTGCGGCGAGCGGTATCAGCTCACTCAAAGGCGGTAATACGGTTATCCACAGAATCAGGGGATA
ACGCAGGAAAGAACATGTGAGCAAAAGGCCAGGAACCGTAAAAAGGCCGCGTTGCTGGCGTTTTTCCATA
GGCTCCGCCCCCCTGACGAGCATCACAAAAATCGACGCTCAAGTCAGAGGTGGCGAAACCCGACAGGACT
ATAAAGATACCAGGCGTTTCCCCCTGGAAGCTCCCTCGTGCGCTCTCCTGTTCCGACCCTGCCGCTTACC
GGATACCTGTCCGCCTTTCTCCCTTCGGGAAGCGTGGCGCTTTCTCATAGCTCACGCTGTAGGTATCTCA
GTTCGGTGTAGGTCGTTCGCTCCAAGCTGGGCTGTGTGCACGAACCCCCCGTTCAGCCCGACCGCTGCGC
CTTATCCGGTAACTATCGTCTTGAGTCCAACCCGGTAAGACACGACTTATCGCCACTGGCAGCAGCCACT
GGTAACAGGATTAGCAGAGCGAGGTATGTAGGCGGTGCTACAGAGTTCTTGAAGTGGTGGCCTAACTACG
GCTACACTAGAAGAACAGTATTTGGTATCTGCGCTCTGCTGAAGCCAGTTACCTTCGGAAAAAGAGTTGG
TAGCTCTTGATCCGGCAAACAAACCACCGCTGGTAGCGGTGGTTTTTTTGTTTGCAAGCAGCAGATTACG
CGCAGAAAAAAAGGATCTCAAGAAGATCCTTTGATCTTTTCTACGGGGTCTGACGCTCAGTGGAACGAAA
ACTCACGTTAAGGGATTTTGGTCATGAGATTATCAAAAAGGATCTTCACCTAGATCCTTTTAAATTAAAA
ATGAAGTTTTAAATCAATCTAAAGTATATATGAGTAAACTTGGTCTGACAGTTACCAATGCTTAATCAGT
GAGGCACCTATCTCAGCGATCTGTCTATTTCGTTCATCCATAGTTGCCTGACTCCCCGTCGTGTAGATAA
CTACGATACGGGAGGGCTTACCATCTGGCCCCAGTGCTGCAATGATACCGCGAGACCCACGCTCACCGGC
TCCAGATTTATCAGCAATAAACCAGCCAGCCGGAAGGGCCGAGCGCAGAAGTGGTCCTGCAACTTTATCC
GCCTCCATCCAGTCTATTAATTGTTGCCGGGAAGCTAGAGTAAGTAGTTCGCCAGTTAATAGTTTGCGCA
ACGTTGTTGCCATTGCTACAGGCATCGTGGTGTCACGCTCGTCGTTTGGTATGGCTTCATTCAGCTCCGG
TTCCCAACGATCAAGGCGAGTTACATGATCCCCCATGTTGTGCAAAAAAGCGGTTAGCTCCTTCGGTCCT
CCGATCGTTGTCAGAAGTAAGTTGGCCGCAGTGTTATCACTCATGGTTATGGCAGCACTGCATAATTCTC
TTACTGTCATGCCATCCGTAAGATGCTTTTCTGTGACTGGTGAGTACTCAACCAAGTCATTCTGAGAATA
GTGTATGCGGCGACCGAGTTGCTCTTGCCCGGCGTCAATACGGGATAATACCGCGCCACATAGCAGAACT
TTAAAAGTGCTCATCATTGGAAAACGTTCTTCGGGGCGAAAACTCTCAAGGATCTTACCGCTGTTGAGAT
CCAGTTCGATGTAACCCACTCGTGCACCCAACTGATCTTCAGCATCTTTTACTTTCACCAGCGTTTCTGG
GTGAGCAAAAACAGGAAGGCAAAATGCCGCAAAAAAGGGAATAAGGGCGACACGGAAATGTTGAATACTC
ATACTCTTCCTTTTTCAATATTATTGAAGCATTTATCAGGGTTATTGTCTCATGAGCGGATACATATTTG
AATGTATTTAGAAAAATAAACAAATAGGGGTTCCGCGCACATTTCCCCGAAAAGTGCCACCTGACGTCGA
CGGATCGGGAGATCTCCCGATCCCCTATGGTGCACTCTCAGTACAATCTGCTCTGATGCCGCATAGTTAA
GCCAGTATCTGCTCCCTGCTTGTGTGTTGGAGGTCGCTGAGTAGTGCGCGAGCAAAATTTAAGCTACAAC
AAGGCAAGGCTTGACCGACAATTGCATGAAGAATCTGCTTAGGGTTAGGCGTTTTGCGCTGCTTCGCGAT
GTACGGGCCAGATATACGCGTTGACATTGATTATTGACTAGGCTTTTGCAAAAAGCTTTGCAAAGATGGA
TAAAGTTTTAAACAGAGAGGAATCTTTGCAGCTAATGGACCTTCTAGGTCTTGAAAGGAGTGGGAATT
Features (pLannotate 1.2.2; 23 found; start..end, strand, type, name):
      1..1179    +  promoter       EF-1α promoter: strong constitutive promoter for human elongation factor EF-1α
   1196..1214    +  promoter       T7 promoter: promoter for bacteriophage T7 RNA polymerase
   1333..3345    +  CDS            Tbc1d15: TBC15_MOUSE - Experimental evidence at protein level: Swiss-Prot protein existence level 1. Acts as a GTPase activating protein for RAB7A. Does not act on RAB4, RAB5 or RAB6. From Mus musculus (Mouse).
   3429..3470    +  CDS            V5 tag: epitope tag from simian virus 5
   3526..3750    +  polyA_signal   bGH poly(A) signal: bovine growth hormone polyadenylation signal
   3754..3775    +  promoter       SV40 promoter (fragment): SV40 enhancer and early promoter
   3796..4224    +  rep_origin     f1 ori (sequence partly withheld): f1 bacteriophage origin of replication; arrow indicates direction of (+) strand synthesis
   4238..4567    +  promoter       SV40 promoter: SV40 enhancer and early promoter
   4615..4662    +  promoter       EM7 promoter: synthetic bacterial promoter&nbsp
   4681..5079    +  CDS            BSD: blasticidin S deaminase; Aspergillus terreus BSD; confers resistance to blasticidin
   5080..5107    +  CDS            BleoR (fragment): antibiotic-binding protein; Sh ble from Streptoalloteichus hindustanus; confers resistance to bleomycin, phleomycin, and Zeocin™
   5117..5242    +  CDS            ble (fragment): BLE_KLEPN - Experimental evidence at protein level: Swiss-Prot protein existence level 1. Binding protein with a strong affinity to the bleomycin family of antibiotics. Binds to CL990; an antimitotic-antibiotic compound. From Klebsiella pneumoniae.
   5237..5358    +  polyA_signal   SV40 poly(A) signal: SV40 polyadenylation signal
   5431..5447    -  protein_bind   lac operator: The lac repressor binds to the lac operator to inhibit transcription in E. coli. This inhibition can be relieved by adding lactose or isopropyl-β-D-thiogalactopyranoside (IPTG). lac repressor encoded by lacI
   5455..5485    -  promoter       lac promoter: promoter for the E. coli lac operon
   5500..5521    -  protein_bind   CAP binding site: CAP binding activates transcription in the presence of cAMP. E. coli catabolite activator protein
   5534..5626    -  CDS            lacI (fragment): lac repressor; lacI; The lac repressor binds to the lac operator to inhibit transcription in E. coli. This inhibition can be relieved by adding lactose or isopropyl-β-D-thiogalactopyranoside (IPTG).
   5798..6386    -  rep_origin     ori: high-copy-number ColE1/pMB1/pBR322/pUC origin of replication
   6557..7417    -  CDS            AmpR: β-lactamase; bla; confers resistance to ampicillin, carbenicillin, and related antibiotics
   7418..7522    -  promoter       AmpR promoter: bla
   7581..7633    -  misc_feature   bom (fragment): basis of mobility region from pBR322
   7788..7806    +  enhancer       CMV enhancer (fragment): human cytomegalovirus immediate early enhancer
   7831..7897    +  CDS            small t antigen (fragment): SV40 (simian virus 40) small t antigen
