[The description below was written by a language model from this plasmid's Addgene catalogue record and pLannotate feature annotations shown in this document.]
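Description:
pEF6-myc-TBC1D15 is a mammalian expression plasmid built on the Invitrogen pEF6/V5-His backbone and carrying the mouse Tbc1d15 coding sequence, which encodes a TBC-domain GTPase-activating protein for the small GTPase Rab7. The insert lies between retained EcoRI and XhoI sites downstream of the strong constitutive human EF-1α promoter and is followed by the bovine growth hormone polyadenylation signal. A T7 promoter between the EF-1α promoter and the insert could also support in vitro transcription. The catalogue entry lists an N-terminal Myc epitope on the insert. This tag is not called in the feature table, although there is unannotated sequence upstream of the annotated coding region where it could lie. The backbone supplies C-terminal V5 and His tags. V5 is annotated a short distance downstream of the coding sequence, but the record does not say whether the insert reads through into these tags or ends at its own stop codon. Sequencing of the deposited plasmid found an S616N substitution in TBC1D15, which the depositor states does not affect plasmid function.

In E. coli the plasmid is maintained through a high-copy ColE1/pUC-type origin and selected with ampicillin via β-lactamase. An f1 origin is also present. A second cassette places the blasticidin S deaminase gene under tandem SV40 early and bacterial EM7 promoters with an SV40 polyadenylation signal, so blasticidin can be used to select stably transfected mammalian cells. Several short annotated fragments (BleoR/ble, lacI, CMV enhancer, small t antigen) appear to be backbone remnants rather than functional elements. The stated purpose is expression of TBC1D15 in mammalian cells, and the associated publication examines its effects on Rab7 activation state, lysosomal morphology and growth factor dependence.
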