Addgene plasmid #79148: pEF6-myc-TBC1D15
Purpose: mammalian expression of TBC1D15
Depositing lab: Aimee Edinger. Depositing organization: University of California, Irvine. Publication: Differential effects of TBC1D15 and mammalian Vps39 on Rab7 activation state, lysosomal morphology, and growth factor dependence. Peralta ER, Martin BC, Edinger AL. J Biol Chem. 2010 May 28. 285(22):16814-21. 10.1074/jbc.M110.111633 PubMed 20363736.
Backbone
  Vector backbone: pEF6/V5-His
  Backbone manufacturer: Invitrogen
  Backbone size w/o insert (bp): 5800
  Vector type: Mammalian Expression
Growth in bacteria
  Bacterial resistance: Ampicillin, 100 μg/mL
  Growth temperature: 37°C
  Growth strain: DH5alpha
  Copy number: Unknown
Gene/Insert
  Gene/Insert name: TBC1D15 (alt name: TBC1 domain family, member 15)
  Species: M. musculus (mouse)
  Mutation: S616N (please see depositor comment below)
  Entrez Gene: Tbc1d15 (a.k.a. 4432405K22Rik, AU022358, AU023730, AW557774, Ly6dl, Rab7-GAP)
  Promoter: EF-1alpha
  Tag / fusion protein: Myc (N terminal on insert); V5 (C terminal on backbone); His (C terminal on backbone)
  Cloning method: TOPO Cloning; 5′ cloning site EcoRI (not destroyed); 3′ cloning site XhoI (not destroyed)
  Sequencing primers: 5′ EF1a-F; 3′ BGH-rev
Terms and licenses: Academic/Nonprofit Terms; Industry Terms: Not Available to Industry
Depositor comments: Please note- The TBC1D15 mutation S616N identified during Addgene's quality control process does not affect plasmid function.
How to cite: pEF6-myc-TBC1D15 was a gift from Aimee Edinger (Addgene plasmid # 79148 ; http://n2t.net/addgene:79148 ; RRID:Addgene_79148)
